>Addgene plasmid #195713 | pET (SUMO)-Syt9 | addgene full sequence | sequence record 384268 | Addgene NGS Result
CCAGTAGTAGGTTGAGGCCGTTGAGCACCGCCGCCGCAAGGAATGGTGCATGCAAGGAGATGGCGCCCAA
CAGTCCCCCGGCCACGGGGCCTGCCACCATACCCACGCCGAAACAAGCGCTCATGAGCCCGAAGTGGCGA
GCCCGATCTTCCCCATCGGTGATGTCGGCGATATAGGCGCCAGCAACCGCACCTGTGGCGCCGGTGATGC
CGGCCACGATGCGTCCGGCGTAGAGGATCGAGATCTCGATCCCGCGAAATTAATACGACTCACTATAGGG
GAATTGTGAGCGGATAACAATTCCCCTCTAGAAATAATTTTGTTTAACTTTAAGAAGGAGATATACATAT
GGGCAGCAGCCATCATCATCATCATCACGGCAGCGGCCTGGTGCCGCGCGGCAGCGCTAGCATGTCGGAC
TCAGAAGTCAATCAAGAAGCTAAGCCAGAGGTCAAGCCAGAAGTCAAGCCTGAGACTCACATCAATTTAA
AGGTGTCCGATGGATCTTCAGAGATCTTCTTCAAGATCAAAAAGACCACTCCTTTAAGAAGGCTGATGGA
AGCGTTCGCTAAAAGACAGGGTAAGGAAATGGACTCCTTAAGATTCTTGTACGACGGTATTAGAATTCAA
GCTGATCAGACCCCTGAAGATTTGGACATGGAGGATAACGATATTATTGAGGCTCACAGAGAACAGATTG
GTGGATCCATGTTCCCGGAACCCCCGACCCCGGGGTCTCCAGCGCCTGAGACACCTCCAGACTCCAGCCG
CATCAGGCAGGGGGCAGTGCCTGCCTGGGTCCTGGCTACCATCTTGCTGGGCTCAGGCCTCCTGGTCTTC
AGCAGCTGTTTCTGTCTCTACCGGAAGCGCTGTCGGAGACGGATGGGCAAAAAGAGTCAGGCCCAAGCCC
AAGTCCATCTTCAGGAAGTGAAGGAGCTGGGCCGGAGTTACATAGATAAGGTTCAGCCTGAAATAGAGGA
ACTGGACCCCTCACCATCCATGCCAGGACAGCAGGTATTGGACAAGCACCAGTTAGGCCGACTGCAGTAT
TCACTGGATTATGACTTCCAGACTGGCCAGCTCCTGGTAGGCATCTTGCAAGCTGAGGGACTGGCAGCGT
TGGACCTAGGAGGTTCCTCAGACCCCTATGTTAGTGTCTATCTGCTGCCAGACAAGCGGAGGCGACATGA
GACCAAGGTGCATCGGCAGACCCTGAATCCACACTTTGGAGAGACCTTTGCCTTCAAGGTCCCATACGTG
GAACTAGGAGGTAGAGTGCTGGTCATGGCGGTGTATGACTTCGATCGCTTCTCCCGCAACGATGCCATCG
GAGAGGTGCGGGTGCCTATGAGTTCAGTGAACCTGGGGCGGCCAGTGCAGGCCTGGCGAGAGCTGCAGGT
GGCTCCCAAAGAGGAGCAGGAGAAACTGGGGGATATCTGCTTCTCTCTCCGGTATGTCCCCACGGCCGGG
AAGCTCACCGTCATTGTCCTGGAAGCTAAAAACCTGAAGAAAATGGATGTAGGAGGACTCTCAGACCCTT
ATGTCAAGGTGCACCTGCTCCAGGGAGGTAAAAAGGTTCGGAAGAAGAAAACCACCATTAAGAAGAACAC
CCTGAACCCCTATTACAACGAGGCCTTCAGCTTTGAGGTGCCCTGTGACCAGGTGCAGAAAGTCCAGGTG
GAGCTGACCGTTTTGGACTATGACAAACTGGGGAAGAATGAGGCCATCGGGAGAGTGGCGGTGGGCACAG
CAGTTGGTGGGGCTGGCCTACGGCACTGGGCTGACATGTTGGCCAACCCTAGGCGGCCCATTGCCCAGTG
GCACTCTCTGCGGCCCCCTGACAGAGCCAGGCCAATACCTGCACCCTGAAAGCTTAGGTATTTATTCGGC
GCAAAGTGCGTCGGGTGATGCTGCCAACTTAGTCGAGCACCACCACCACCATCACTGAGATCCGGCTGCT
AACAAAGCCCGAAAGGAAGCTGAGTTGGCTGCTGCCACCGCTGAGCAATAACTAGCATAACCCCTTGGGG
CCTCTAAACGGGTCTTGAGGGGTTTTTTGCTGAAAGGAGGAACTATATCCGGATTGGCGAATGGG
[124 nt withheld, positions 2096-2219]
C
[91 nt withheld, positions 2221-2311]
A
[49 nt withheld, positions 2313-2361]
CCTTTGACGTTGGAGTCCACGTTCTTT
[37 nt withheld, positions 2389-2425]
ACCCTATCTCGGTCTATTCTTTTGATTTATAAGGGATTTTGCCGATTTCGGCCTATTGGTTAAAAAATGA
GCTGATTTAACAAAAATTTAACGCGAATTTTAACAAAATATTAACGCTTACAATTTAGGTGGCACTTTTC
GGGGAAATGTGCGCGGAACCCCTATTTGTTTATTTTTCTAAATACATTCAAATATGTATCCGCTCATGAA
TTAATTCTTAGAAAAACTCATCGAGCATCAAATGAAACTGCAATTTATTCATATCAGGATTATCAATACC
ATATTTTTGAAAAAGCCGTTTCTGTAATGAAGGAGAAAACTCACCGAGGCAGTTCCATAGGATGGCAAGA
TCCTGGTATCGGTCTGCGATTCCGACTCGTCCAACATCAATACAACCTATTAATTTCCCCTCGTCAAAAA
TAAGGTTATCAAGTGAGAAATCACCATGAGTGACGACTGAATCCGGTGAGAATGGCAAAAGTTTATGCAT
TTCTTTCCAGACTTGTTCAACAGGCCAGCCATTACGCTCGTCATCAAAATCACTCGCATCAACCAAACCG
TTATTCATTCGTGATTGCGCCTGAGCGAGACGAAATACGCGATCGCTGTTAAAAGGACAATTACAAACAG
GAATCGAATGCAACCGGCGCAGGAACACTGCCAGCGCATCAACAATATTTTCACCTGAATCAGGATATTC
TTCTAATACCTGGAATGCTGTTTTCCCGGGGATCGCAGTGGTGAGTAACCATGCATCATCAGGAGTACGG
ATAAAATGCTTGATGGTCGGAAGAGGCATAAATTCCGTCAGCCAGTTTAGTCTGACCATCTCATCTGTAA
CATCATTGGCAACGCTACCTTTGCCATGTTTCAGAAACAACTCTGGCGCATCGGGCTTCCCATACAATCG
ATAGATTGTCGCACCTGATTGCCCGACATTATCGCGAGCCCATTTATACCCATATAAATCAGCATCCATG
TTGGAATTTAATCGCGGCCTAGAGCAAGACGTTTCCCGTTGAATATGGCTCATAACACCCCTTGTATTAC
TGTTTATGTAAGCAGACAGTTTTATTGTTCATGACCAAAATCCCTTAACGTGAGTTTTCGTTCCACTGAG
CGTCAGACCCCGTAGAAAAGATCAAAGGATCTTCTTGAGATCCTTTTTTTCTGCGCGTAATCTGCTGCTT
GCAAACAAAAAAACCACCGCTACCAGCGGTGGTTTGTTTGCCGGATCAAGAGCTACCAACTCTTTTTCCG
AAGGTAACTGGCTTCAGCAGAGCGCAGATACCAAATACTGTCCTTCTAGTGTAGCCGTAGTTAGGCCACC
ACTTCAAGAACTCTGTAGCACCGCCTACATACCTCGCTCTGCTAATCCTGTTACCAGTGGCTGCTGCCAG
TGGCGATAAGTCGTGTCTTACCGGGTTGGACTCAAGACGATAGTTACCGGATAAGGCGCAGCGGTCGGGC
TGAACGGGGGGTTCGTGCACACAGCCCAGCTTGGAGCGAACGACCTACACCGAACTGAGATACCTACAGC
GTGAGCTATGAGAAAGCGCCACGCTTCCCGAAGGGAGAAAGGCGGACAGGTATCCGGTAAGCGGCAGGGT
CGGAACAGGAGAGCGCACGAGGGAGCTTCCAGGGGGAAACGCCTGGTATCTTTATAGTCCTGTCGGGTTT
CGCCACCTCTGACTTGAGCGTCGATTTTTGTGATGCTCGTCAGGGGGGCGGAGCCTATGGAAAAACGCCA
GCAACGCGGCCTTTTTACGGTTCCTGGCCTTTTGCTGGCCTTTTGCTCACATGTTCTTTCCTGCGTTATC
CCCTGATTCTGTGGATAACCGTATTACCGCCTTTGAGTGAGCTGATACCGCTCGCCGCAGCCGAACGACC
GAGCGCAGCGAGTCAGTGAGCGAGGAAGCGGAAGAGCGCCTGATGCGGTATTTTCTCCTTACGCATCTGT
GCGGTATTTCACACCGCAATGGTGCACTCTCAGTACAATCTGCTCTGATGCCGCATAGTTAAGCCAGTAT
ACACTCCGCTATCGCTACGTGACTGGGTCATGGCTGCGCCCCGACACCCGCCAACACCCGCTGACGCGCC
CTGACGGGCTTGTCTGCTCCCGGCATCCGCTTACAGACAAGCTGTGACCGTCTCCGGGAGCTGCATGTGT
CAGAGGTTTTCACCGTCATCACCGAAACGCGCGAGGCAGCTGCGGTAAAGCTCATCAGCGTGGTCGTGAA
GCGATTCACAGATGTCTGCCTGTTCATCCGCGTCCAGCTCGTTGAGTTTCTCCAGAAGCGTTAATGTCTG
GCTTCTGATAAAGCGGGCCATGTTAAGGGCGGTTTTTTCCTGTTTGGTCACTGATGCCTCCGTGTAAGGG
GGATTTCTGTTCATGGGGGTAATGATACCGATGAAACGAGAGAGGATGCTCACGATACGGGTTACTGATG
ATGAACATGCCCGGTTACTGGAACGTTGTGAGGGTAAACAACTGGCGGTATGGATGCGGCGGGACCAGAG
AAAAATCACTCAGGGTCAATGCCAGCGCTTCGTTAATACAGATGTAGGTGTTCCACAGGGTAGCCAGCAG
CATCCTGCGATGCAGATCCGGAACATAATGGTGCAGGGCGCTGACTTCCGCGTTTCCAGACTTTACGAAA
CACGGAAACCGAAGACCATTCATGTTGTTGCTCAGGTCGCAGACGTTTTGCAGCAGCAGTCGCTTCACGT
TCGCTCGCGTATCGGTGATTCATTCTGCTAACCAGTAAGGCAACCCCGCCAGCCTAGCCGGGTCCTCAAC
GACAGGAGCACGATCATGCGCACCCGTGGGGCCGCCATGCCGGCGATAATGGCCTGCTTCTCGCCGAAAC
GTTTGGTGGCGGGACCAGTGACGAAGGCTTGAGCGAGGGCGTGCAAGATTCCGAATACCGCAAGCGACAG
GCCGATCATCGTCGCGCTCCAGCGAAAGCGGTCCTCGCCGAAAATGACCCAGAGCGCTGCCGGCACCTGT
CCTACGAGTTGCATGATAAAGAAGACAGTCATAAGTGCGGCGACGATAGTCATGCCCCGCGCCCACCGGA
AGGAGCTGACTGGGTTGAAGGCTCTCAAGGGCATCGGTCGAGATCCCGGTGCCTAATGAGTGAGCTAACT
TACATTAATTGCGTTGCGCTCACTGCCCGCTTTCCAGTCGGGAAACCTGTCGTGCCAGCTGCATTAATGA
ATCGGCCAACGCGCGGGGAGAGGCGGTTTGCGTATTGGGCGCCAGGGTGGTTTTTCTTTTCACCAGTGAG
ACGGGCAACAGCTGATTGCCCTTCACCGCCTGGCCCTGAGAGAGTTGCAGCAAGCGGTCCACGCTGGTTT
GCCCCAGCAGGCGAAAATCCTGTTTGATGGTGGTTAACGGCGGGATATAACATGAGCTGTCTTCGGTATC
GTCGTATCCCACTACCGAGATATCCGCACCAACGCGCAGCCCGGACTCGGTAATGGCGCGCATTGCGCCC
AGCGCCATCTGATCGTTGGCAACCAGCATCGCAGTGGGAACGATGCCCTCATTCAGCATTTGCATGGTTT
GTTGAAAACCGGACATGGCACTCCAGTCGCCTTCCCGTTCCGCTATCGGCTGAATTTGATTGCGAGTGAG
ATATTTATGCCAGCCAGCCAGACGCAGACGCGCCGAGACAGAACTTAATGGGCCCGCTAACAGCGCGATT
TGCTGGTGACCCAATGCGACCAGATGCTCCACGCCCAGTCGCGTACCGTCTTCATGGGAGAAAATAATAC
TGTTGATGGGTGTCTGGTCAGAGACATCAAGAAATAACGCCGGAACATTAGTGCAGGCAGCTTCCACAGC
AATGGCATCCTGGTCATCCAGCGGATAGTTAATGATCAGCCCACTGACGCGTTGCGCGAGAAGATTGTGC
ACCGCCGCTTTACAGGCTTCGACGCCGCTTCGTTCTACCATCGACACCACCACGCTGGCACCCAGTTGAT
CGGCGCGAGATTTAATCGCCGCGACAATTTGCGACGGCGCGTGCAGGGCCAGACTGGAGGTGGCAACGCC
AATCAGCAACGACTGTTTGCCCGCCAGTTGTTGTGCCACGCGGTTGGGAATGTAATTCAGCTCCGCCATC
GCCGCTTCCACTTTTTCCCGCGTTTTCGCAGAAACGTGGCTGGCCTGGTTCACCACGCGGGAAACGGTCT
GATAAGAGACACCGGCATACTCTGCGACATCGTATAACGTTACTGGTTTCACATTCACCACCCTGAATTG
ACTCTCTTCCGGGCGCTATCATGCCATACCGCGAAAGGTTTTGCGCCATTCGATGGTGTCCGGGATCTCG
ACGCTCTCCCTTATGCGACTCCTGCATTAGGAAGCAGC
Features (pLannotate 1.2.2; 21 found; start..end, strand, type, name):
    261..279     +  promoter       T7 promoter: promoter for bacteriophage T7 RNA polymerase
    280..304     +  protein_bind   lac operator: The lac repressor binds to the lac operator to inhibit transcription in E. coli. This inhibition can be relieved by adding lactose or isopropyl-β-D-thiogalactopyranoside (IPTG). lac repressor encoded by lacI
    319..341     +  RBS            RBS: efficient ribosome binding site from bacteriophage T7 gene 10 (Olins and Rangwala, 1989)
    361..377     +  CDS            capTEV™ (fragment): composite tag for in vivo biotinylation, TEV protease cleavage, and 6xHis tagging
    388..405     +  CDS            thrombin site: thrombin recognition and cleavage site
    412..704     +  CDS            SUMO (fragment): cleavable ubiquitin-like protein tag; S. cerevisiae SMT3 (truncated)
    709..1866    +  CDS            Syt5: SYT5_RAT - Experimental evidence at protein level: Swiss-Prot protein existence level 1. May be involved in Ca(2+)-dependent exocytosis of secretory vesicles through Ca(2+) and phospholipid binding to the C2 domain or may serve as Ca(2+) sensors in the process of vesicular trafficking and exocytosis. Regulates the Ca(2+)-dependent secretion of norepinephrine in PC12 cells. Required for export from the endocytic recycling compartment to the cell surface. From Rattus norvegicus (Rat).
   1955..2004    +  CDS            SET1 (fragment): solubility-enhancement tag derived from T7 phage gene 10B
   2012..2059    +  terminator     T7 terminator: transcription terminator for bacteriophage T7 RNA polymerase
   2096..2524    +  rep_origin     f1 ori (sequence partly withheld): f1 bacteriophage origin of replication; arrow indicates direction of (+) strand synthesis
   2577..2634    +  promoter       AmpR promoter (fragment): bla
   2643..3458    -  CDS            KanR: aminoglycoside phosphotransferase; aph(3')-Ia; confers resistance to kanamycin in bacteria or G418 (Geneticin®) in eukaryotes
   3580..4168    +  rep_origin     ori: high-copy-number ColE1/pMB1/pBR322/pUC origin of replication
   4354..4493    -  misc_feature   bom: basis of mobility region from pBR322
   4595..4786    -  CDS            rop: Rop protein, which maintains plasmids at low copy number; rop
   4803..5183    +  CDS            YPB1_ECOLX: Protein predicted: Swiss-Prot protein existence level 4. From Escherichia coli.
   5255..5546    -  CDS            TcR (fragment): tetracycline efflux protein; tet; confers resistance to tetracycline
   5561..5582    -  protein_bind   CAP binding site: CAP binding activates transcription in the presence of cAMP. E. coli catabolite activator protein
   5595..6677    -  CDS            lacI: lac repressor; lacI; The lac repressor binds to the lac operator to inhibit transcription in E. coli. This inhibition can be relieved by adding lactose or isopropyl-β-D-thiogalactopyranoside (IPTG).
   6678..6755    -  promoter       lacI promoter: lacI
   6763..239     -  CDS            TcR (fragment) (across the origin): tetracycline efflux protein; tet; confers resistance to tetracycline
