[The description below was written by a language model from this plasmid's Addgene catalogue record and pLannotate feature annotations shown in this document.]
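Description:
pET (SUMO)-Syt9 is a pET-family bacterial expression plasmid of about 6.8 kb for producing full-length rat synaptotagmin 9 as an N-terminally SUMO-tagged fusion protein in E. coli. It is selected with kanamycin through an aph(3')-Ia KanR gene and replicates from a ColE1/pMB1-type origin, accompanied by the pBR322 bom region and the rop gene. The catalogue lists it as high copy, although rop normally moderates copy number. An f1 origin and residual tetracycline-resistance fragments from the pBR322 lineage are also annotated.

Expression is driven by a T7 promoter followed immediately by a lac operator and the T7 gene 10 ribosome binding site, with a T7 terminator downstream. The plasmid-borne lacI gene supplies repressor, so transcription stays off until IPTG induction in a host that provides T7 RNA polymerase; the record names BL21 for expression and DH5alpha for propagation. The annotated reading frame begins with a short tag fragment matching the His-tag-containing capTEV element, then a thrombin cleavage site, a truncated yeast SMT3 (SUMO) domain, and the synaptotagmin coding sequence. The insert is annotated as rat Syt5, which reflects the nomenclature overlap noted in the record, where the Entrez gene Syt5 is also known as SytIX.

The catalogue fields and depositor comments describe an N-terminal GST ahead of the thrombin site. The feature table shows no GST coding sequence, and the few dozen bases between the ribosome binding site and the thrombin site leave no room for one. The sequenced plasmid therefore appears to carry a short tag rather than GST. SUMO fusions typically aid solubility and permit tag removal by SUMO protease. The purified protein would suit biochemical studies of this calcium-sensor family member.
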