Addgene plasmid #195713: pET (SUMO)-Syt9
Purpose: Bacterial expression plasmid encoding SUMO-tagged full-length Syt9
Depositing lab: Edwin Chapman. Depositing organization: University of Wisconsin, Madison. Publication: Synaptotagmin 9 Modulates Spontaneous Neurotransmitter Release in Striatal Neurons by Regulating Substance P Secretion. Seibert MJ, Evans CS, Stanley KS, Wu Z, Chapman ER. J Neurosci. 2023 Mar 1;43(9):1475-1491. doi: 10.1523/JNEUROSCI.1857-22.2023. Epub 2023 Feb 2. PubMed 36732068.
Backbone
  Vector backbone: pET
  Vector type: Bacterial Expression
Growth in bacteria
  Bacterial resistance: Kanamycin, 50 μg/mL
  Growth temperature: 37°C
  Growth strain: DH5alpha
  Growth instructions: Use BL21 for protein expression
  Copy number: High Copy
Gene/Insert
  Gene/Insert name: Syt9
  Species: R. norvegicus (rat)
  Entrez Gene: Syt5 (a.k.a. SytIX)
  Tag / fusion protein: GST-SUMO (N terminal on backbone)
  Cloning method: Restriction Enzyme; 5′ cloning site Unknown (unknown if destroyed); 3′ cloning site Unknown (unknown if destroyed)
Terms and licenses: Academic/Nonprofit Terms; Industry Terms: Not Available to Industry
Depositor comments: amino terminal GST followed by thrombin cleavage site followeed by SUMO folowed by full length SYT9 Please visit https://www.biorxiv.org/content/10.1101/2022.04.18.488681v2 for bioRxiv preprint.
How to cite: pET (SUMO)-Syt9 was a gift from Edwin Chapman (Addgene plasmid # 195713 ; http://n2t.net/addgene:195713 ; RRID:Addgene_195713)
